Addgene plasmid #118809: pHBS1404 [IBB-GFP-mCherry 3E]-[BFP-P2A-TDP43 VLIM-S]
Purpose: To test the effect of sequence on TDP43 splicing activity
Depositing lab: Rajat Rohatgi. Depositing organization: Stanford University. Publication: Phase separation-deficient TDP43 remains functional in splicing. Schmidt HB, Barreau A, Rohatgi R. Nat Commun. 2019 Oct 25;10(1):4890. doi: 10.1038/s41467-019-12740-2. PubMed 31653829.
Backbone
  Vector backbone: pBI
  Vector type: Mammalian Expression
Growth in bacteria
  Bacterial resistance: Ampicillin, 100 μg/mL
  Growth temperature: 37°C
  Growth strain: DH5alpha
  Copy number: High Copy
Gene/Insert
  Gene/Insert name: TARDBP mutant
  Species: H. sapiens (human)
  Mutation: All VLIM to S in CTD of full-length TDP43
  Entrez Gene: TARDBP (a.k.a. ALS10, TDP-43)
  Cloning method: Gibson Cloning
Terms and licenses: Academic/Nonprofit Terms; Industry Terms: Not Available to Industry
Depositor comments: Category 3: TDP43 splicing reporters
How to cite: pHBS1404 [IBB-GFP-mCherry 3E]-[BFP-P2A-TDP43 VLIM-S] was a gift from Rajat Rohatgi (Addgene plasmid # 118809 ; http://n2t.net/addgene:118809 ; RRID:Addgene_118809)
