[The description below was written by a language model from this plasmid's Addgene catalogue record and pLannotate feature annotations shown in this document.]
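Description:
pHBS1404 [IBB-GFP-mCherry 3E]-[BFP-P2A-TDP43 VLIM-S] is a mammalian expression plasmid built on the bidirectional pBI backbone, carrying a splicing reporter and a TDP43 variant as two divergent transcription units on one 9.6 kb molecule. It is maintained in E. coli through a high-copy ColE1/pUC-type origin and an ampicillin resistance gene. At the centre of the construct, a CMV enhancer and promoter drive one unit in the forward direction. A minimal CMV promoter fragment, adjacent to a short fragment annotated as a Tet-responsive promoter, points the opposite way. Each unit ends in a rabbit β-globin intron and polyadenylation signal, and residual attB2 sites flank the inserts.

The forward unit encodes TagBFP followed by full-length human TARDBP (TDP43). According to the plasmid name the two are separated by a P2A peptide, which falls in the region the annotation labels as a multiple cloning site. BFP would therefore mark expressing cells without being fused to TDP43. This TDP43 carries the VLIM-S mutation, in which all valine, leucine, isoleucine and methionine residues of the C-terminal domain are changed to serine.

The reverse unit encodes an importin-β-binding (IBB) segment from KPNA2 fused to superfolder GFP, followed by mCherry. The mCherry coding sequence is split into two fragments by an inserted region containing a CFTR fragment. This layout suggests that production of intact mCherry depends on how the CFTR-derived segment is spliced, with GFP as an internal reference, although the record does not spell out the readout or the meaning of "3E". The depositor classes the plasmid as a TDP43 splicing reporter, intended to test how TDP43 sequence affects its splicing activity.
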