Features (pLannotate 1.2.2; 25 found; start..end, strand, type, name):
      8..42      -  promoter       minimal CMV promoter (fragment): human cytomegalovirus (CMV) immediate early promoter
    120..423     +  enhancer       CMV enhancer: human cytomegalovirus immediate early enhancer
    424..627     +  promoter       CMV promoter: human cytomegalovirus (CMV) immediate early promoter
    701..1396    +  CDS            TagBFP: TagBFP is a basic (constitutively fluorescent) blue fluorescent protein published in 2008, derived from Entacmaea quadricolor. It is reported to be a very rapidly-maturing monomer with very low acid sensitivity.
   1397..1462    +  misc_feature   MCS: multiple cloning site
   1544..2782    +  CDS            TARDBP: TADBP_HUMAN - Also known as TDP43. Experimental evidence at protein level: Swiss-Prot protein existence level 1. RNA-binding protein that is involved in various steps of RNA biogenesis and processing (PubMed:23519609). Preferentially binds, via its two RNA recognition motifs RRM1 and RRM2, to GU-repeats on RNA molecules predominantly localized within long introns and in the 3'UTR of mRNAs (PubMed:23519609, PubMed:24240615, PubMed:24464995). In turn, regulates the splicing of many non-coding and protein-coding RNAs including proteins involved in neuronal survival, as well as mRNAs that encode p
   2789..2813    -  protein_bind   attB2: mutant version of attB; recombination site for the Gateway® BP reaction BP Clonase™
   2841..3413    +  intron         β-globin intron: intron from rabbit β-globin gene
   3417..3539    +  CDS            HBB: HBB_COLGU - Experimental evidence at transcript level: Swiss-Prot protein existence level 2. Involved in oxygen transport from the lung to the various peripheral tissues. From Colobus guereza (Mantled guereza) (Eastern black-and-white colobus monkey).
   3610..3665    +  polyA_signal   β-globin poly(A) signal: rabbit β-globin polyadenylation signal (Gil and Proudfoot, 1987)
   3998..4051    -  CDS            lacI (fragment): lac repressor; lacI; The lac repressor binds to the lac operator to inhibit transcription in E. coli. This inhibition can be relieved by adding lactose or isopropyl-β-D-thiogalactopyranoside (IPTG).
   4234..4822    -  rep_origin     ori: high-copy-number ColE1/pMB1/pBR322/pUC origin of replication
   4993..5853    -  CDS            AmpR: β-lactamase; bla; confers resistance to ampicillin, carbenicillin, and related antibiotics
   5854..5958    -  promoter       AmpR promoter: bla
   6077..6193    +  CDS            str (fragment): STR_KLEPN - Protein inferred from homology: Swiss-Prot protein existence level 3. The aminoglycoside phosphotransferases achieve inactivation of their antibiotic substrates by phosphorylation. From Klebsiella pneumoniae.
   6519..6574    -  polyA_signal   β-globin poly(A) signal: rabbit β-globin polyadenylation signal (Gil and Proudfoot, 1987)
   6645..6767    -  CDS            HBB: HBB_COLGU - Experimental evidence at transcript level: Swiss-Prot protein existence level 2. Involved in oxygen transport from the lung to the various peripheral tissues. From Colobus guereza (Mantled guereza) (Eastern black-and-white colobus monkey).
   6771..7343    -  intron         β-globin intron: intron from rabbit β-globin gene
   7379..7401    +  protein_bind   attB2 (fragment): mutant version of attB; recombination site for the Gateway® BP reaction BP Clonase™
   7412..8006    -  CDS            mCherry (fragment): monomeric derivative of DsRed fluorescent protein (Shaner et al., 2004) mammalian codon-optimized
   8285..8491    -  CDS            CFTR (fragment): CFTR_HUMAN - Also known as ABCC7. Experimental evidence at protein level: Swiss-Prot protein existence level 1. Epithelial ion channel that plays an important role in the regulation of epithelial ion and water transport and fluid homeostasis (PubMed:26823428). Mediates the transport of chloride ions across the cell membrane (PubMed:10792060, PubMed:11524016, PubMed:11707463, PubMed:12519745, PubMed:15010471, PubMed:12588899, PubMed:17036051, PubMed:19398555, PubMed:19621064, PubMed:22178883, PubMed:25330774, PubMed:1712898, PubMed:8910473, PubMed:9804160, PubMed:12529365, PubMed:17182731, PubM
   8584..8695    -  CDS            mCherry (fragment): monomeric derivative of DsRed fluorescent protein (Shaner et al., 2004) mammalian codon-optimized
   8714..9415    -  CDS            Superfolder GFP: Superfolder GFP is a basic (constitutively fluorescent) green fluorescent protein published in 2005, derived from Aequorea victoria. It is reported to be a very rapidly-maturing weak dimer.
   9401..9595    -  CDS            KPNA2 (fragment): IMA1_HUMAN - Also known as RCH1, SRP1. Experimental evidence at protein level: Swiss-Prot protein existence level 1. Functions in nuclear protein import as an adapter protein for nuclear receptor KPNB1. Binds specifically and directly to substrates containing either a simple or bipartite NLS motif. Docking of the importin/substrate complex to the nuclear pore complex (NPC) is mediated by KPNB1 through binding to nucleoporin FxFG repeats and the complex is subsequently translocated through the pore by an energy requiring, Ran-dependent mechanism. At the nucleoplasmic side of the NPC, Ran binds
   9619..9640    -  promoter       TRE3GV promoter (fragment): 3rd-generation Tet-responsive promoter that can be activated by binding of Tet-On® 3G, optimized for retroviral and lentiviral vectors
>Addgene plasmid #118809 | pHBS1404 [IBB-GFP-mCherry 3E]-[BFP-P2A-TDP43 VLIM-S] | addgene full sequence | sequence record 235268 | Addgene NGS Result
CTAAACGAGCTCTGCTTATATAGGCCTCCCACCGTACACGCCACCTCGACATACTCGAGTAGTTATTAAT
AGTAATCAATTACGGGGTCATTAGTTCATAGCCCATATATGGAGTTCCGCGTTACATAACTTACGGTAAA
TGGCCCGCCTGGCTGACCGCCCAACGACCCCCGCCCATTGACGTCAATAATGACGTATGTTCCCATAGTA
ACGCCAATAGGGACTTTCCATTGACGTCAATGGGTGGAGTATTTACGGTAAACTGCCCACTTGGCAGTAC
ATCAAGTGTATCATATGCCAAGTACGCCCCCTATTGACGTCAATGACGGTAAATGGCCCGCCTGGCATTA
TGCCCAGTACATGACCTTATGGGACTTTCCTACTTGGCAGTACATCTACGTATTAGTCATCGCTATTACC
ATGGTGATGCGGTTTTGGCAGTACATCAATGGGCGTGGATAGCGGTTTGACTCACGGGGATTTCCAAGTC
TCCACCCCATTGACGTCAATGGGAGTTTGTTTTGGCACCAAAATCAACGGGACTTTCCAAAATGTCGTAA
CAACTCCGCCCCATTGACGCAAATGGGCGGTAGGCGTGTACGGTGGGAGGTCTATATAAGCAGAGCTGGT
TTAGTGAACCGTCAGATCCGCTAGGGATCCTCTAGTCAGCTGACGCGTTACCACCGGTGCCACCATGGGA
AGCGAGCTGATTAAGGAGAACATGCACATGAAGCTGTACATGGAGGGCACCGTGGACAACCATCACTTCA
AGTGCACATCCGAGGGCGAAGGCAAGCCCTACGAGGGCACCCAGACCATGAGAATCAAGGTGGTCGAGGG
CGGCCCTCTCCCCTTCGCCTTCGACATCCTGGCTACTAGCTTCCTCTACGGCAGCAAGACCTTCATCAAC
CACACCCAGGGCATCCCCGACTTCTTCAAGCAGTCCTTCCCTGAGGGCTTCACATGGGAGAGAGTCACCA
CATACGAAGACGGGGGCGTGCTGACCGCTACCCAGGACACCAGCCTCCAGGACGGCTGCCTCATCTACAA
CGTCAAGATCAGAGGGGTGAACTTCACATCCAACGGCCCTGTGATGCAGAAGAAAACACTCGGCTGGGAG
GCCTTCACCGAGACGCTGTACCCCGCTGACGGCGGCCTGGAAGGCAGAAACGACATGGCCCTGAAGCTCG
TGGGCGGGAGCCATCTGATCGCAAACGCCAAGACCACATATAGATCCAAGAAACCCGCTAAGAACCTCAA
GATGCCTGGCGTCTACTATGTGGACTACAGACTGGAAAGAATCAAGGAGGCCAACAACGAGACCTACGTC
GAGCAGCACGAGGTGGCAGTGGCCAGATACTGCGACCTCCCTAGCAAACTGGGGCACAAGCTTAATTCCG
GACTCAGATCTCGAGCTCAAGCTTCGAATTCTGCAGTCGACGGTACCGCGGGCCCGGGATCCACCGGATC
TAGAGGAGGAAGCGGAGCTACTAACTTCAGCCTGCTGAAGCAGGCTGGAGACGTGGAGGAGAACCCTGGA
CCTATGTCTGAATATATTCGGGTAACCGAAGATGAGAACGATGAGCCCATTGAAATACCATCGGAAGACG
ATGGGACGGTGCTGCTCTCCACGGTTACAGCCCAGTTTCCAGGGGCGTGTGGGCTTCGCTACAGGAATCC
AGTGTCTCAGTGTATGAGAGGTGTCCGGCTGGTAGAAGGAATTCTGCATGCCCCAGATGCTGGCTGGGGA
AATCTGGTGTATGTTGTCAACTATCCAAAAGATAACAAAAGAAAAATGGATGAGACAGATGCTTCATCAG
CAGTGAAAGTGAAAAGAGCAGTCCAGAAAACATCCGATTTAATAGTGTTGGGTCTCCCATGGAAAACAAC
CGAACAGGACCTGAAAGAGTATTTTAGTACCTTTGGAGAAGTTCTTATGGTGCAGGTCAAGAAAGATCTT
AAGACTGGTCATTCAAAGGGGTTTGGCTTTGTTCGTTTTACGGAATATGAAACACAAGTGAAAGTAATGT
CACAGCGACATATGATAGATGGACGATGGTGTGACTGCAAACTTCCTAATTCTAAGCAAAGCCAAGATGA
GCCTTTGAGAAGCAGAAAAGTGTTTGTGGGGCGCTGTACAGAGGACATGACTGAGGATGAGCTGCGGGAG
TTCTTCTCTCAGTACGGGGATGTGATGGATGTCTTCATCCCCAAGCCATTCAGGGCCTTTGCCTTTGTTA
CATTTGCAGATGATCAGATTGCGCAGTCTCTTTGTGGAGAGGACTTGATCATTAAAGGAATCAGCGTTCA
TATATCCAATGCCGAACCTAAGCACAACAGTAATCGACAGTCCGAGAGAAGCGGGCGGTTCGGTGGTAAT
CCAGGGGGGTTCGGAAACCAAGGAGGTTTTGGTAACTCTAGGGGAGGAGGCGCTGGTTCCGGTAATAACC
AAGGCAGCAACAGTGGGGGGGGCAGTAATTTCGGTGCTTTTTCAAGTAACCCAGCAATGATGGCCGCCGC
ACAAGCAGCTTTGCAAAGTTCTTGGGGCATGATGGGCATGCTGGCGTCACAGCAAAATCAAAGCGGACCC
TCAGGAAATAATCAAAACCAAGGCAATAGCCAGAGGGAGCCTAATCAGGCCTTCGGATCAGGCAATAATT
CATACAGTGGTTCAAACTCCGGGGCAGCCTCTGGGTGGGGCAGCGCAAGTAATGCCGGAAGCGGTAGTGG
ATTCAACGGAGGGTTCGGGTCAAGTAGCGATAGTAAAAGTTCCGGTTGGGGCTCTTAGACCCAGCTTTCT
TGTACAAAGTGGTTGATCCTCTAGAGCTGAGAACTTCAGGGTGAGTTTGGGGACCCTTGATTGTTCTTTC
TTTTTCGCTATTGTAAAATTCATGTTATATGGAGGGGGCAAAGTTTTCAGGGTGTTGTTTAGAATGGGAA
GATGTCCCTTGTATCACCATGGACCCTCATGATAATTTTGTTTCTTTCACTTTCTACTCTGTTGACAACC
ATTGTCTCCTCTTATTTTCTTTTCATTTTCTGTAACTTTTTCGTTAAACTTTAGCTTGCATTTGTAACGA
ATTTTTAAATTCACTTTTGTTTATTTGTCAGATTGTAAGTACTTTCTCTAATCACTTTTTTTTCAAGGCA
ATCAGGGTATATTATATTGTACTTCAGCACAGTTTTAGAGAACAATTGTTATAATTAAATGATAAGGTAG
AATATTTCTGCATATAAATTCTGGCTGGCGTGGAAATATTCTTATTGGTAGAAACAACTACACCCTGGTC
ATCATCCTGCCTTTCTCTTTATGGTTACAATGATATACACTGTTTGAGATGAGGATAAAATACTCTGAGT
CCAAACCGGGCCCCTCTGCTAACCATGTTCATGCCTTCTTCTCTTTCCTACAGCTCCTGGGCAACGTGCT
GGTTGTTGTGCTGTCTCATCATTTTGGCAAAGAATTCACTCCTCAGGTGCAGGCTGCCTATCAGAAGGTG
GTGGCTGGTGTGGCCAATGCCCTGGCTCACAAATACCACTGAGATCTTTTTCCCTCTGCCAAAAATTATG
GGGACATCATGAAGCCCCTTGAGCATCTGACTTCTGGCTAATAAAGGAAATTTATTTTCATTGCAATAGT
GTGTTGGAATTTTTTGTGTCTCTCACTCGGAAGGACATATGGGAGGGCAAATCATTTAAAACATCAGAAT
GAGTATTTGGTTTAGAGTTTGGCAACATATGCCCATATGCTGGCTGCCATGAACAAAGGTTGGCTATAAA
GAGGTCATCAGTATATGAAACAGCCCCCTGCTGTCCATTCCTTATTCCATAGAAAAGCCTTGACTTGAGG
TTAGATTTTTTTTATATTTTGTTTTGTGTTATTTTTTTCTTTAACATCCCTAAAATTTTCCTTACATGTT
TTACTAGCCAGATTTTTCCTCCTCTCCTGACTACTCCCAGTCATAGCTGTCCCTCTTCTCTTATGGAGAT
CCCTCGACTGCATTAATGAATCGGCCAACGCGCGGGGAGAGGCGGTTTGCGTATTGGGCGCTCTTCCGCT
TCCTCGCTCACTGACTCGCTGCGCTCGGTCGTTCGGCTGCGGCGAGCGGTATCAGCTCACTCAAAGGCGG
TAATACGGTTATCCACAGAATCAGGGGATAACGCAGGAAAGAACATGTGAGCAAAAGGCCAGCAAAAGGC
CAGGAACCGTAAAAAGGCCGCGTTGCTGGCGTTTTTCCATAGGCTCCGCCCCCCTGACGAGCATCACAAA
AATCGACGCTCAAGTCAGAGGTGGCGAAACCCGACAGGACTATAAAGATACCAGGCGTTTCCCCCTGGAA
GCTCCCTCGTGCGCTCTCCTGTTCCGACCCTGCCGCTTACCGGATACCTGTCCGCCTTTCTCCCTTCGGG
AAGCGTGGCGCTTTCTCATAGCTCACGCTGTAGGTATCTCAGTTCGGTGTAGGTCGTTCGCTCCAAGCTG
GGCTGTGTGCACGAACCCCCCGTTCAGCCCGACCGCTGCGCCTTATCCGGTAACTATCGTCTTGAGTCCA
ACCCGGTAAGACACGACTTATCGCCACTGGCAGCAGCCACTGGTAACAGGATTAGCAGAGCGAGGTATGT
AGGCGGTGCTACAGAGTTCTTGAAGTGGTGGCCTAACTACGGCTACACTAGAAGAACAGTATTTGGTATC
TGCGCTCTGCTGAAGCCAGTTACCTTCGGAAAAAGAGTTGGTAGCTCTTGATCCGGCAAACAAACCACCG
CTGGTAGCGGTGGTTTTTTTGTTTGCAAGCAGCAGATTACGCGCAGAAAAAAAGGATCTCAAGAAGATCC
TTTGATCTTTTCTACGGGGTCTGACGCTCAGTGGAACGAAAACTCACGTTAAGGGATTTTGGTCATGAGA
TTATCAAAAAGGATCTTCACCTAGATCCTTTTAAATTAAAAATGAAGTTTTAAATCAATCTAAAGTATAT
ATGAGTAAACTTGGTCTGACAGTTACCAATGCTTAATCAGTGAGGCACCTATCTCAGCGATCTGTCTATT
TCGTTCATCCATAGTTGCCTGACTCCCCGTCGTGTAGATAACTACGATACGGGAGGGCTTACCATCTGGC
CCCAGTGCTGCAATGATACCGCGAGACCCACGCTCACCGGCTCCAGATTTATCAGCAATAAACCAGCCAG
CCGGAAGGGCCGAGCGCAGAAGTGGTCCTGCAACTTTATCCGCCTCCATCCAGTCTATTAATTGTTGCCG
GGAAGCTAGAGTAAGTAGTTCGCCAGTTAATAGTTTGCGCAACGTTGTTGCCATTGCTACAGGCATCGTG
GTGTCACGCTCGTCGTTTGGTATGGCTTCATTCAGCTCCGGTTCCCAACGATCAAGGCGAGTTACATGAT
CCCCCATGTTGTGCAAAAAAGCGGTTAGCTCCTTCGGTCCTCCGATCGTTGTCAGAAGTAAGTTGGCCGC
AGTGTTATCACTCATGGTTATGGCAGCACTGCATAATTCTCTTACTGTCATGCCATCCGTAAGATGCTTT
TCTGTGACTGGTGAGTACTCAACCAAGTCATTCTGAGAATAGTGTATGCGGCGACCGAGTTGCTCTTGCC
CGGCGTCAACACGGGATAATACCGCGCCACATAGCAGAACTTTAAAAGTGCTCATCATTGGAAAACGTTC
TTCGGGGCGAAAACTCTCAAGGATCTTACCGCTGTTGAGATCCAGTTCGATGTAACCCACTCGTGCACCC
AACTGATCTTCAGCATCTTTTACTTTCACCAGCGTTTCTGGGTGAGCAAAAACAGGAAGGCAAAATGCCG
CAAAAAAGGGAATAAGGGCGACACGGAAATGTTGAATACTCATACTCTTCCTTTTTCAATATTATTGAAG
CATTTATCAGGGTTATTGTCTCATGAGCGGATACATATTTGAATGTATTTAGAAAAATAAACAAATAGGG
GTTCCGCGCACATTTCCCCGAAAAGTGCCACCTGACGTCTAAGAAACCATTATTATCATGACATTAACCT
ATAAAAATAGGCGTATCACGAGGCCCTTTCGTCTTCACTCGACGCGGCCAGCTTGGTCGAGCTGGATACT
TCCCGTCCGCCAGGGGGACATGCCGGCGATGCTGAAGGTCGCGCGCATTCCCGATGAAGAGGCCGGTTAC
CGCCTGTTGACCTGGTGGGACGGGCAGGGCGCCGAGTTCATAAGAGAAGAGGGACAGCTATGACTGGGAG
TAGTCAGGAGAGGAGGAAAAATCTGGCTAGTAAAACATGTAAGGAAAATTTTAGGGATGTTAAAGAAAAA
AATAACACAAAACAAAATATAAAAAAAATCTAACCTCAAGTCAAGGCTTTTCTATGGAATAAGGAATGGA
CAGCAGGGGGCTGTTTCATATACTGATGACCTCTTTATAGCCAACCTTTGTTCATGGCAGCCAGCATATG
GGCATATGTTGCCAAACTCTAAACCAAATACTCATTCTGATGTTTTAAATGATTTGCCCTCCCATATGTC
CTTCCGAGTGAGAGACACAAAAAATTCCAACACACTATTGCAATGAAAATAAATTTCCTTTATTAGCCAG
AAGTCAGATGCTCAAGGGGCTTCATGATGTCCCCATAATTTTTGGCAGAGGGAAAAAGATCTCAGTGGTA
TTTGTGAGCCAGGGCATTGGCCACACCAGCCACCACCTTCTGATAGGCAGCCTGCACCTGAGGAGTGAAT
TCTTTGCCAAAATGATGAGACAGCACAACAACCAGCACGTTGCCCAGGAGCTGTAGGAAAGAGAAGAAGG
CATGAACATGGTTAGCAGAGGGGCCCGGTTTGGACTCAGAGTATTTTATCCTCATCTCAAACAGTGTATA
TCATTGTAACCATAAAGAGAAAGGCAGGATGATGACCAGGGTGTAGTTGTTTCTACCAATAAGAATATTT
CCACGCCAGCCAGAATTTATATGCAGAAATATTCTACCTTATCATTTAATTATAACAATTGTTCTCTAAA
ACTGTGCTGAAGTACAATATAATATACCCTGATTGCCTTGAAAAAAAAGTGATTAGAGAAAGTACTTACA
ATCTGACAAATAAACAAAAGTGAATTTAAAAATTCGTTACAAATGCAAGCTAAAGTTTAACGAAAAAGTT
ACAGAAAATGAAAAGAAAATAAGAGGAGACAATGGTTGTCAACAGAGTAGAAAGTGAAAGAAACAAAATT
ATCATGAGGGTCCATGGTGATACAAGGGACATCTTCCCATTCTAAACAACACCCTGAAAACTTTGCCCCC
TCCATATAACATGAATTTTACAATAGCGAAAAAGAAAGAACAATCAAGGGTCCCCAAACTCACCCTGAAG
TTCTCAGTCTAGAGTCGAGAGGATCAATCACTTTGTACAAGAAAGCTGGGTCTAGATAGCTTACTTGTAC
AGCTCGTCCATGCCGCCGGTGGAGTGGCGGCCCTCGGCGCGTTCGTACTGTTCCACGATGGTGTAGTCCT
CGTTGTGGGAGGTGATGTCCAACTTGATGTTGACGTTGTAGGCGCCGGGCAGCTGCACGGGCTTCTTGGC
CTTGTAGGTGGTCTTGACCTCAGCGTCGTAGTGGCCGCCGTCCTTCAGCTTCAGCCTCTGCTTGATCTCG
CCCTTCAGGGCGCCGTCCTCGGGGTACATCCGCTCGGAGGAGGCCTCCCAGCCCATGGTCTTCTTCTGCA
TTACGGGGCCGTCGGAGGGGAAGTTGGTGCCGCGCAGCTTCACCTTGTAGATGAACTCGCCGTCCTGCAG
GGAGGAGTCCTGGGTCACGGTCACCACGCCGCCGTCCTCGAAGTTCATCACGCGCTCCCACTTGAAGCCC
TCGGGGAAGGACAGCTTCAAGTAGTCGGGGATGTCGGCGGGGTGCTTCACGTAGGCCTTGGAGCCGTACA
TGAACTGAGGGGACAGGATGTCCCAGGCGAAGGGCAGGGGGCCACCCTTGGTCACCTTCAGCTTGGCGGT
CTGGGTGCCCTCGTAGGGGCGGCCCTGAGGAAAAAAAAGGAAAGGGCATGCTCGCCATGTGCAAGATACA
GTGTTGAATGTGGTGCAAAATATAAAGATGTGGAAGAAAAAGCCACTGAAAATAATATGAGGAAATAAAA
AACTAGAGTAAATTATCAGTGGAACAATTTCTATTATACAAGACACTACACCCATACATTCTCCTAATGC
TCATGTAAGAATTTCTCCAAAAATACCTTCCAGCACTACAAACTAGAAAAAAAAAGAGACATGGACACCA
AATTAAGTTCTTAATAGTGAAGAACAAAAGAACTACCTTGCCTGCTCCAGTGGATCCAGCAACCGCCAAC
AACTGTCCTCTTTCTATCTTGAAATTAATATCTTTCAGGACAGGAGTACCAAGAAGTGAGAAATTACTGA
AGAAGAGGCTGTCATCACCATTAGAAGTTTTTCTATTGTTATTGTTTTGTTTTGCTTTCTCAAATAATTC
CCCAAATCCCTGTTAAAAAAAAACACACACACACACACACACACACACATCAAAAATAAAAGATGAGTTT
GTCAGATATTTTCAATAGATGCTTGTTTTATGTACCATACTCACCTCGCCCTCGCCCTCGATCTCGAACT
CGTGGCCGTTCACGGAGCCCTCCATGTGCACCTTGAAGCGCATGAACTCCTTGATGATGGCCATGTTATC
CTCCTCGCCCTTGCTGGTTCCGGTGCCTCCACTTTCATCTTCACCTTTAGTGATACCGGCTGCCGTCACG
AACTCCTTCAGGACCATGTGATCGCGCTTCTCGTTCGGGTCTTTGCTCAGCGTGGTCTGGGTGCTCAGAT
AGTGGTTGTCCGGCAGGCGCACCGGGCCGTCGCCGATCGGGGTGTTCTGCTGTTTGTGGTCGGCTTCCTG
CTGGCTGCCGTCCTCAACGTTGTGGCGGATCTTGAAGTTAGCCTTGATGCCGTTCTTCTGCTTGTCGGCT
TCGATACGGACGTTGTGGCTGTTGTGGTTGTACTCCAGCTTGTGACCCAGGATGTTGCCGTCCTCCTTGA
AGTCGTTGCCCTTCAGCTCGATGCGGTTCACCAGGGTGTCGCCCTCGAACTTCACCTCCGCGCGGGTCTT
GTAGGTGCCGTCGTCCTTGAACTCGATGGTGCGCTCCTGGACGTAGCCTTCCGGCATGGCGGACTTGAAG
AAGTCGTGACGCTTCATGTGGTCCGGGTAGCGGCTGAAGCACTGCACGCCGTAGGTCAGGGTGGTCACGA
GGGTCGGCCACGGCACCGGCAGCTTGCCGGTGGTGCAGATGAACTTCAGGGTCAGCTTGCCCTCGGTGGC
ATCGCCCTCGCCCTCGCCACGCACGCTGAACTTGTGGCCGTTTACGTCGCCGTCCAGCTCGACTTTGATA
GGCACAGTACCTGTAAATAGTTCCTCTCCTTTACTGGTACCATCATCAGGGAATGAGCTTACATTTCTCC
TCTTCAGCATCTGGTCATCCTTCTTAGCTTTCCTCAGCTCCACATTGACCTCTATTCTGCGACGCCTCAT
TTCTGTACTGTCTTTTCCCTTGTTCTTGAATCTGTGAAGACGGGCAGCTGGTGTATTAGCATTCTCGTTG
GTGGATCCCATGGTGGCACCGGTGAATTCTCCAGGCGATCTGACGGTTCA
